Addgene plasmid #121069: Geph CR3m shRNA
Purpose: Negative control shRNA for plasmid 121068: shRNA targeting the coding region of the gephyrin mRNA
Depositing lab: Angel de Blas. Depositing organization: University of Connecticut. Publication: Gephyrin clustering is required for the stability of GABAergic synapses. Yu W, Jiang M, Miralles CP, Li RW, Chen G, de Blas AL. Mol Cell Neurosci. 2007 Dec;36(4):484-500. doi: 10.1016/j.mcn.2007.08.008. Epub 2007 Aug 23. PubMed 17916433.
Backbone
  Vector backbone: mU6pro
  Vector type: RNAi
Growth in bacteria
  Bacterial resistance: Ampicillin, 100 μg/mL
  Growth temperature: 37°C
  Growth strain: DH5alpha
  Copy number: High Copy
Gene/Insert
  Gene/Insert name: GPHN shRNA
  gRNA/shRNA sequence: GAGGAAGUGCAGGCAGUAUGAACUG
  Species: R. norvegicus (rat)
  Entrez Gene: Gphn (a.k.a. Geph)
  Cloning method: Restriction Enzyme; 5′ cloning site BbsI (unknown if destroyed); 3′ cloning site XbaI (unknown if destroyed)
  Sequencing primers: 5′ unknown
Resource information
  A portion of this plasmid was derived from a plasmid made by: Insert was originally cloned in Angel de Blas's lab.
Terms and licenses: Academic/Nonprofit Terms; Industry Terms: Not Available to Industry
Depositor comments: 3-point mutations (negative control for shRNA2 targeting gephyrin mRNA, plasmid 121068).
How to cite: Geph CR3m shRNA was a gift from Angel de Blas (Addgene plasmid # 121069 ; http://n2t.net/addgene:121069 ; RRID:Addgene_121069)
