[The description below was written by a language model from this plasmid's Addgene catalogue record and pLannotate feature annotations shown in this document.]
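Description:
Geph CR3m shRNA is a small (about 3.4 kb) RNAi plasmid built on the mU6pro backbone, designed for expression of a short hairpin RNA in transfected mammalian cells. It is maintained in E. coli as a high-copy plasmid through a ColE1/pUC-type origin and selected with ampicillin via the β-lactamase gene. The remaining backbone shows its phagemid cloning-vector ancestry: an f1 origin for single-stranded DNA production, a T3 promoter, lac promoter/operator and CAP-binding elements, and residual fragments of lacZα and lacI that have no role in the RNAi function. The record lists no mammalian selection marker or fluorescent reporter.

The payload is a hairpin-encoding insert cloned between BbsI and XbaI sites immediately downstream of the mouse U6 snRNA promoter, an RNA polymerase III promoter that yields abundant small transcripts with defined ends suited to shRNA production. An SV40 polyadenylation signal is annotated in the reverse orientation just beyond the cloning region; the hairpin itself is too short to be called by the automated annotation and does not appear as a feature. The sequence is derived from an shRNA directed against the coding region of rat gephyrin (Gphn) mRNA, but carries three point mutations intended to abolish targeting. The plasmid therefore serves as the matched negative control for the companion gephyrin-knockdown construct, allowing effects of gephyrin depletion to be distinguished from nonspecific consequences of shRNA expression. The associated work concerned the role of gephyrin clustering in the stability of GABAergic synapses.
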