Features (pLannotate 1.2.2; 12 found; start..end, strand, type, name):
     46..358     +  promoter       U6 promoter: RNA polymerase III promoter for mouse U6 snRNA (Das et al., 1988)
    433..567     -  polyA_signal   SV40 poly(A) signal: SV40 polyadenylation signal
    665..683     -  promoter       T3 promoter: promoter for bacteriophage T3 RNA polymerase
    728..744     -  protein_bind   lac operator: The lac repressor binds to the lac operator to inhibit transcription in E. coli. This inhibition can be relieved by adding lactose or isopropyl-β-D-thiogalactopyranoside (IPTG). lac repressor encoded by lacI
    752..782     -  promoter       lac promoter: promoter for the E. coli lac operon
    797..818     -  protein_bind   CAP binding site: CAP binding activates transcription in the presence of cAMP. E. coli catabolite activator protein
    831..923     -  CDS            lacI (fragment): lac repressor; lacI; The lac repressor binds to the lac operator to inhibit transcription in E. coli. This inhibition can be relieved by adding lactose or isopropyl-β-D-thiogalactopyranoside (IPTG).
   1106..1694    -  rep_origin     ori: high-copy-number ColE1/pMB1/pBR322/pUC origin of replication
   1865..2725    -  CDS            AmpR: β-lactamase; bla; confers resistance to ampicillin, carbenicillin, and related antibiotics
   2726..2830    -  promoter       AmpR promoter: bla
   2883..3311    -  rep_origin     f1 ori (sequence partly withheld): f1 bacteriophage origin of replication; arrow indicates direction of (+) strand synthesis
   3316..3382    -  CDS            lacZα (fragment): LacZα fragment of β-galactosidase; lacZ fragment
>Addgene plasmid #121069 | Geph CR3m shRNA | addgene full sequence | sequence record 235392 | Addgene NGS Result
AAACATAGGGCCCAATGGCGCGCCAAGGCCATCTAGGCCAAGCTTATCCGACGCCGCCATCTCTAGGCCC
GCGCCGGCCCCCTCGCACAGACTTGTGGGAGAAGCTCGGCTACTCCCCTGCCCCGGTTAATTTGCATATA
ATATTTCCTAGTAACTATAGAGGCTTAATGTGCGATAAAAGACAGATAATCTGTTCTTTTTAATACTAGC
TACATTTTACATGATAGGCTTGGATTTCTATAAGAGATACAAATACTAAATTATTATTTTAAAAAACAGC
ACAAAAGGAAACTCACCCTAACTGTAAAGTAATTGTGTGTTTTGAGACTATAAATATCCCTTGGAGAAAA
GCCTTGTTTGGAGGAAGTGCAGGCAGTATGAACTGACACAGTTCATACAGCCTGCACTTCCTCTTTTTCT
AGATAATACGTAGATCCAGACATGATAAGATACATTGATGAGTTTGGACAAACCACAACTAGAATGCAGT
GAAAAAAATGCTTTATTTGTGAAATTTGTGATGCTATTGCTTTATTTGTAACCATTATAAGCTGCAATAA
ACAAGTTAACAACAACAATTGCATTCATTTTATGTTTCAGGTTCAGGGGGAGGTGTGGGAGGTTTTTTAA
TTCTTGCGGCCGCGGCGGTACCCAGCTTTTGTTCCCTTTAGTGAGGGTTAATTGCGCGCTTGGCGTAATC
ATGGTCATAGCTGTTTCCTGTGTGAAATTGTTATCCGCTCACAATTCCACACAACATACGAGCCGGGAGC
ATAAAGTGTAAAGCCTGGGGTGCCTAATGAGTGAGCTAACTCACATTAATTGCGTTGCGCTCACTGCCCG
CTTTCCAGTCGGGAAACCTGTCGTGCCAGCTGCATTAATGAATCGGCCAACGCGCGGGGAGAGGCGGTTT
GCGTATTGGGCGCTCTTCCGCTTCCTCGCTCACTGACTCGCTGCGCTCGGTCGTTCGGCTGCGGCGAGCG
GTATCAGCTCACTCAAAGGCGGTAATACGGTTATCCACAGAATCAGGGGATAACGCAGGAAAGAACATGT
GAGCAAAAGGCCAGCAAAAGGCCAGGAACCGTAAAAAGGCCGCGTTGCTGGCGTTTTTCCATAGGCTCCG
CCCCCCTGACGAGCATCACAAAAATCGACGCTCAAGTCAGAGGTGGCGAAACCCGACAGGACTATAAAGA
TACCAGGCGTTTCCCCCTGGAAGCTCCCTCGTGCGCTCTCCTGTTCCGACCCTGCCGCTTACCGGATACC
TGTCCGCCTTTCTCCCTTCGGGAAGCGTGGCGCTTTCTCATAGCTCACGCTGTAGGTATCTCAGTTCGGT
GTAGGTCGTTCGCTCCAAGCTGGGCTGTGTGCACGAACCCCCCGTTCAGCCCGACCGCTGCGCCTTATCC
GGTAACTATCGTCTTGAGTCCAACCCGGTAAGACACGACTTATCGCCACTGGCAGCAGCCACTGGTAACA
GGATTAGCAGAGCGAGGTATGTAGGCGGTGCTACAGAGTTCTTGAAGTGGTGGCCTAACTACGGCTACAC
TAGAAGAACAGTATTTGGTATCTGCGCTCTGCTGAAGCCAGTTACCTTCGGAAAAAGAGTTGGTAGCTCT
TGATCCGGCAAACAAACCACCGCTGGTAGCGGTGGTTTTTTTGTTTGCAAGCAGCAGATTACGCGCAGAA
AAAAAGGATCTCAAGAAGATCCTTTGATCTTTTCTACGGGGTCTGACGCTCAGTGGAACGAAAACTCACG
TTAAGGGATTTTGGTCATGAGATTATCAAAAAGGATCTTCACCTAGATCCTTTTAAATTAAAAATGAAGT
TTTAAATCAATCTAAAGTATATATGAGTAAACTTGGTCTGACAGTTACCAATGCTTAATCAGTGAGGCAC
CTATCTCAGCGATCTGTCTATTTCGTTCATCCATAGTTGCCTGACTCCCCGTCGTGTAGATAACTACGAT
ACGGGAGGGCTTACCATCTGGCCCCAGTGCTGCAATGATACCGCGAGACCCACGCTCACCGGCTCCAGAT
TTATCAGCAATAAACCAGCCAGCCGGAAGGGCCGAGCGCAGAAGTGGTCCTGCAACTTTATCCGCCTCCA
TCCAGTCTATTAATTGTTGCCGGGAAGCTAGAGTAAGTAGTTCGCCAGTTAATAGTTTGCGCAACGTTGT
TGCCATTGCTACAGGCATCGTGGTGTCACGCTCGTCGTTTGGTATGGCTTCATTCAGCTCCGGTTCCCAA
CGATCAAGGCGAGTTACATGATCCCCCATGTTGTGCAAAAAAGCGGTTAGCTCCTTCGGTCCTCCGATCG
TTGTCAGAAGTAAGTTGGCCGCAGTGTTATCACTCATGGTTATGGCAGCACTGCATAATTCTCTTACTGT
CATGCCATCCGTAAGATGCTTTTCTGTGACTGGTGAGTACTCAACCAAGTCATTCTGAGAATAGTGTATG
CGGCGACCGAGTTGCTCTTGCCCGGCGTCAATACGGGATAATACCGCGCCACATAGCAGAACTTTAAAAG
TGCTCATCATTGGAAAACGTTCTTCGGGGCGAAAACTCTCAAGGATCTTACCGCTGTTGAGATCCAGTTC
GATGTAACCCACTCGTGCACCCAACTGATCTTCAGCATCTTTTACTTTCACCAGCGTTTCTGGGTGAGCA
AAAACAGGAAGGCAAAATGCCGCAAAAAAGGGAATAAGGGCGACACGGAAATGTTGAATACTCATACTCT
TCCTTTTTCAATATTATTGAAGCATTTATCAGGGTTATTGTCTCATGAGCGGATACATATTTGAATGTAT
TTAGAAAAATAAACAAATAGGGGTTCCGCGCACATTTCCCCGAAAAGTGCCACCTAAATTGTAAGCGTTA
ATATTTTGTTAAAATTCGCGTTAAATTTTTGTTAAATCAGCTCATTTTTTAACCAATAGGCCGAAATCGG
CAAAATCCCTTATAAATCAAAAGAATAGACCGAGATAGGGT
[37 nt withheld, positions 2982-3018]
AAAGAACGTGGACTCCAACGTCAAAGG
[49 nt withheld, positions 3046-3094]
T
[91 nt withheld, positions 3096-3186]
G
[124 nt withheld, positions 3188-3311]
CCCATTCGCCATTCAGGCTGCGCAACTGTTGGGAAGGGCGATCGGTGCGGGCCTCTTCGCTATTACGCCA
GTCGACAGCCTGCAGGAATGGCCGGCCATCTTAATTAAGAAATTTAAATATGTTT
